>Addgene plasmid #217026 | pIAR014 | addgene full sequence | sequence record 431367 | Addgene NGS Result
GGGCTTCCCAACCTTACCAGAGGGCGCCCCAGCTGGCAATTCCGGTCACGACGTTGTAAAACGACGGCCA
GTGCCAAGCTTCCGGAATACCCCCCGTACCTGTGGCGCGACCCGCTGAACCCTCAGCGACTGATCGGTGC
CAATGCCGACCTGCTCAAATACCTGGGCAAGCAGTTGGGGCTGGAGATAGAGGTGGTTTACGCCGGGCCG
TGGTCACGAGCCCAGGAAGAAGTGCGCACCGGGCGGATCGACTTGATGGCCGGGTATTTCCTGACCGAAG
CGCGCCGGCAGCATGTGGACTTCATTGCCCCGCCGTTTTTGCGCACACCCAGCGTCATCTGGGTGCGCCA
GGACAATGCCTTTGCCTACCAGCAATGGGCCGACCTCAAAGGCCGCAAGGGTGGCACTCTGGTCAACAAT
AGCCACGGCCAACAGTTCGATGAATACGCCCAGGCCAGTCTCACCCTCGAAGCGGTGCCCACTGCCAGGC
AGGCGTTCGAGAAGCTGATGCACAAGCGCAGCGATTACGTGGTGTACGAGCAGTATCCTGGCATGGCGCT
GGCGCGCACATTGGGCATCGCAGCCACTGTGCAGGTTTTGCAGCCACCGGTGTCCAGCGAAGGGTTGTAC
CTGGCAATCTCACATGAGTCGCCTTGCAACCGGCCACTGCTGCGTGAGGCGCTGGCGCGGGAGATGGCGA
AGATCGTTGGCGGGGCCTTGCCCGAGCAGTGGTTGAAACAGAATCTGGAGCGGTGGCAGTGACAGAGTGG
CTCATGTGCTGCGCGGTCTTTGTTGGGGGCAGCCTCGCGTCGGTACATGTGCCACTCCAATGATATCGGT
TTCACCTGCCCGTCACGGTTGTTGTCGCTGTGTTTTATCTGCATGGGGAATACGTTGTCCCCCGGTGCAG
AAACGCTAGCACAGGAGGATGACCGCTGGTCTGGTGGCGGGGGTGACTTCAGAGGATCAGGCAAGTAATC
CGGCGGAATACGCAAGCCAGCTTCGAAAAATCAAGCCTGCAGTCGGCGTTGAACAGGACTTGCGCAACGA
AAACCCGGATAATGCCGGCCAATTTCGTTTTGCACGCTTAAATCACGGTAATCCCGCATGGAAATCAAGG
TCAATTTTCTCGACAATCTCCGTCTCGAAGCCAAATTCGATGACTTCACGGTGATCGCCGACCAACCTAT
CCGCTACAAAGGCGATGGTTCGGCCCCAGGCCCGTTCGACTATTTCCTGGCGTCTTCGGCCTTGTGCGCG
GCTTACTTCGTCAAGCTGTACTGCCAGACCCGCGATATTCCCACCGAAAATATCCGCCTGTCGCAGAACA
ACATCGTCGACCCGGAAAACCGCTACAACCAGATCTTCAAGATCCAGGTCGAACTGCCCGAAGACATCTC
CGACAAGGACCGTCAAGGCATCCTGCGCTCCATCGACCGCTGCACGGTAAAAAAGGTGGTGCAGACCGGC
CCTGAGTTCGTGATCGAAGTGGTCGACAACCTCGATGCCGATGCCCAAGGGTTGCTGATGCCGGTGTCGG
ACACCAGCACCTATATCCCCGGCAAGGACCTGCCGCTGGAGCAGACCGAATTCGTAATCATGTCATAGCT
GTTTCCTGTGTGAGGCGTTTTTCCATAGGCTCCGCCCCCCTGACGAGCATCACAAAAATCGACGCTCAAG
TCAGAGGTGGCGAAACCCGACAGGACTATAAAGATACCAGGCGTTTCCCCCTGGAAGCTCCCTCGTGCGC
TCTCCTGTTCCGACCCTGCCGCTTACCGGATACCTGTCCGCCTTTCTCCCTTCGGGAAGCGTGGCGCTTT
CTCATAGCTCACGCTGTAGGTATCTCAGTTCGGTGTAGGTCGTTCGCTCCAAGCTGGGCTGTGTGCACGA
ACCCCCCGTTCAGCCCGACCGCTGCGCCTTATCCGGTAACTATCGTCTTGAGTCCAACCCGGTAAGACAC
GACTTATCGCCACTGGCAGCAGCCACTGGTAACAGGATTAGCAGAGCGAGGTATGTAGGCGGTGCTACAG
AGTTCTTGAAGTGGTGGCCTAACTACGGCTACACTAGAAGAACAGTATTTGGTATCTGCGCTCTGCTGAA
GCCAGTTACCTTCGGAAAAAGAGTTGGTAGCTCTTGATCCGGCAAACAAACCACCGCTGGTAGCGGTGGT
TTTTTTGTTTGCAAGCAGCAGATTACGCGCAGAAAAAAAGGATCTCAAGAAGATCCTTTGATCTTTTCTA
CGGGGTCTGATTATTTGTTAACTGTTAATTGTCCTTGTTCAAGGATGCTGTCTTTGACAACAGATGTTTT
CTTGCCTTTGATGTTCAGCAGGAAGCTCGGCGCAAACGTTGATTGTTTGTCTGCGTAGAATCCTCTGTTT
GTCATATAGCTTGTAATCACGACATTGTTTCCTTTCGCTTGAGGTACAGCGAAGTGTGAGTAAGTAAAGG
TTACATCGTTAGGATCAAGATCCATTTTTAACACAAGGCCAGTTTTGTTCAGCGGCTTGTATGGGCCAGT
TAAAGAATTAGAAACATAACCAAGCATGTAAATATCGTTAGACGTAATGCCGTCAATCGTCATTTTTGAT
CCGCGGGAGTCAGTGAACAGGTACCATTTGCCGTTCATTTTAAAGACGTTCGCGCGTTCAATTTCATCTG
TTACTGTGTTAGATGCAATCAGCGGTTTCATCACTTTTTTCAGTGTGTAATCATCGTTTAGCTCAATCAT
ACCGAGAGCGCCGTTTGCTAACTCAGCCGTGCGTTTTTTATCGCTTTGCAGAAGTTTTTGACTTTCTTGA
CGGAAGAATGATGTGCTTTTGCCATAGTATGCTTTGTTAAATAAAGATTCTTCGCCTTGGTAGCCATCTT
CAGTTCCAGTGTTTGCTTCAAATACTAAGTATTTGTGGCCTTTATCTTCTACGTAGTGAGGATCTCTCAG
CGTATGGTTGTCGCCTGAGCTGTAGTTGCCTTCATCGATGAACTGCTGTACATTTTGATACGTTTTTCCG
TCACCGTCAAAGATTGATTTATAATCCTCTACACCGTTGATGTTCAAAGAGCTGTCTGATGCTGATACGT
TAACTTGTGCAGTTGTCAGTGTTTGTTTGCCGTAATGTTTACCGGAGAAATCAGTGTAGAATAAACGGAT
TTTTCCGTCAGATGTAAATGTGGCTGAACCTGACCATTCTTGTGTTTGGTCTTTTAGGATAGAATCATTT
GCATCGAATTTGTCGCTGTCTTTAAAGACGCGGCCAGCGTTTTTCCAGCTGTCAATAGAAGTTTCGCCGA
CTTTTTGATAGAACATGTAAATCGATGTGTCATCCGCATTTTTAGGATCTCCGGCTAATGCAAAGACGAT
GTGGTAGCCGTGATAGTTTGCGACAGTGCCGTCAGCGTTTTGTAATGGCCAGCTGTCCCAAACGTCCAGG
CCTTTTGCAGAAGAGATATTTTTAATTGTGGACGAATCAAATTCAGAAACTTGATATTTTTCATTTTTTT
GCTGTTCAGGGATTTGCAGCATATCATGGCGTGTAATATGGGAAATGCCGTATGTTTCCTTATATGGCTT
TTGGTTCGTTTCTTTCGCAAACGCTTGAGTTGCGCCTCCTGCCAGCAGTGCGGTAGTAAAGGTTAATACT
GTTGCTTGTTTTGCAAACTTTTTGATGTTCATCGTCGCTCAGAAGAACTCGTCAAGAAGGCGATAGAAGG
CGATGCGCTGCGAATCGGGAGCGGCGATACCGTAAAGCACGAGGAAGCGGTCAGCCCATTCGCCGCCAAG
CTCTTCAGCAATATCACGGGTAGCCAACGCTATGTCCTGATAGCGGTCCGCCACACCCAGCCGGCCACAG
TCGATGAATCCAGAAAAGCGGCCATTTTCCACCATGATATTCGGCAAGCAGGCATCGCCATGGGTCACGA
CGAGATCCTCGCCGTCGGGCATCCGCGCCTTGAGCCTGGCGAACAGTTCGGCTGGCGCGAGCCCCTGATG
CTCTTCGTCCAGATCATCCTGATCGACAAGACCGGCTTCCATCCGAGTACGTGCTCGCTCGATGCGATGT
TTCGCTTGGTGGTCGAATGGGCAGGTAGCCGGATCAAGCGTATGCAGCCGCCGCATTGCATCAGCCATGA
TGGATACTTTCTCGGCAGGAGCAAGGTGAGATGACAGGAGATCCTGCCCCGGCACTTCGCCCAATAGCAG
CCAGTCCCTTCCCGCTTCAGTGACAACGTCGAGCACAGCTGCGCAAGGAACGCCCGTCGTGGCCAGCCAC
GATAGCCGCGCTGCCTCGTCTTGGAGTTCATTCAGGGCACCGGACAGGTCGGTCTTGACAAAAAGAACCG
GGCGCCCCTGCGCTGACAGCCGGAACACGGCGGCATCAGAGCAGCCGATTGTCTGTTGTGCCCAGTCATA
GCCGAATAGCCTCTCCACCCAAGCGGCCGGAGAACCTGCGTGCAATCCATCTTGTTCAATCATGCGAAAC
GATCCTCATCCTGTTTGCA
Features (pLannotate 1.2.2; 4 found; start..end, strand, type, name):
     45..73      -  CDS            lacZα (fragment): LacZα fragment of β-galactosidase; lacZ fragment
   1630..2218    -  rep_origin     ori: high-copy-number ColE1/pMB1/pBR322/pUC origin of replication
   2251..3672    -  CDS            SacB: secreted levansucrase that renders bacterial growth sensitive to sucrose; Bacillus subtilis sacB; negative selection marker
   3682..4473    -  CDS            neo: KKA2_KLEPN - Also known as kan, nptII. Experimental evidence at protein level: Swiss-Prot protein existence level 1. Resistance to kanamycin, neomycin, paromomycin, ribostamycin, butirosin and gentamicin B. From Klebsiella pneumoniae.
