[The description below was written by a language model from this plasmid's Addgene catalogue record and pLannotate feature annotations shown in this document.]
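Description:
pIAR014 is a bacterial gene-replacement (allelic exchange) plasmid built on the pK18sB backbone and designed to delete the ior operon from the chromosome of Pseudomonas putida KT2440. The total construct is 4,499 bp. It is propagated in E. coli (DH5alpha) through a high-copy ColE1/pMB1/pUC-type origin and selected with kanamycin via the neo (nptII) aminoglycoside phosphotransferase gene. A ColE1-type origin generally does not support replication in Pseudomonas, so the plasmid is expected to behave as a suicide vector there, although the record does not state this explicitly. The backbone also carries Bacillus subtilis sacB, encoding levansucrase, which makes cells sensitive to sucrose and serves as a counter-selectable marker. Only a short remnant of lacZα is annotated, adjacent to the cloning region. The record notes that 45 bp of backbone were lost during digestion and assembly.

The 1,506 bp insert, introduced by Gibson assembly, consists of partial sequences of PP_3620 (ycaO) and PP_3624 from P. putida KT2440. These presumably act as homology arms flanking the ior operon. The insert is not annotated in the feature table, but by position it would occupy the unannotated stretch between the lacZα fragment and the origin. No promoter, tag or expressed payload is recorded, consistent with a construct whose function is purely recombinational. In typical use, a first crossover integrates the plasmid into the chromosome and is selected on kanamycin. Sucrose counter-selection then enriches for cells that have lost the backbone in a second crossover, some of which carry a markerless deletion of the region between the arms. The plasmid was made during metabolic engineering of P. putida KT2440 to produce vanillin from ferulic acid.
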