Addgene plasmid #217026: pIAR014
Purpose: deletion of ior_operon
Depositing lab: Gregg Beckham. Depositing organization: National Laboratory of the Rockies (NLR). Publication: Production of Vanillin From Ferulic Acid by Pseudomonas putida KT2440 Using Metabolic Engineering and In Situ Product Recovery. Ruhl IA, Woodworth SP, Haugen SJ, Alt HM, Beckham GT, Johnson CW. Microb Biotechnol. 2025 May;18(5):e70152. doi: 10.1111/1751-7915.70152. PubMed 40410945.
Backbone
  Vector backbone: pK18sB
  Backbone size w/o insert (bp): 3038
  Total vector size (bp): 4499
  Modifications to backbone: deletion of 45 bps during digestion and insert assembly
  Vector type: Bacterial gene replacement
Growth in bacteria
  Bacterial resistance: Kanamycin, 50 μg/mL
  Growth temperature: 37°C
  Growth strain: DH5alpha
  Growth instructions: 50 μg/mL of kanamycin
  Copy number: Unknown
Gene/Insert
  Gene/Insert name: partial sequences of PP_3620 (ycaO) and PP_3624
  Species: Pseudomonas putida KT2440
  Insert size (bp): 1506
  Mutation: none
  Tag / fusion protein: none
  Cloning method: Gibson Cloning
  Sequencing primers: 5′ tatagtcctgtcgggtttcg; 3′ cttcccaaccttaccagag
Terms and licenses: Academic/Nonprofit Terms; Industry Terms: Not Available to Industry
How to cite: pIAR014 was a gift from Gregg Beckham (Addgene plasmid # 217026 ; http://n2t.net/addgene:217026 ; RRID:Addgene_217026)
